Addgene plasmid #224409: pBa.GFP-KIF13AS1371A
Purpose: Mammalian expression of KIF 13a S1371A
Depositing lab: Marvin Bentley. Depositing organization: Rensselaer Polytechnic Institute. Publication: Kinesin Regulation in the Proximal Axon is Essential for Dendrite-selective Transport. Mendoza CS, Plowinske CR, Montgomery AC, Quinones GB, Banker G, Bentley M. Mol Biol Cell. 2024 Jun 1;35(6):ar81. doi: 10.1091/mbc.E23-11-0457. Epub 2024 Apr 10. PubMed 38598291.
Backbone
  Vector backbone: pBeta-Actin-GFP
  Vector type: Mammalian Expression
Growth in bacteria
  Bacterial resistance: Ampicillin, 100 μg/mL
  Growth temperature: 37°C
  Growth strain: NEB Stable
  Copy number: High Copy
Gene/Insert
  Gene/Insert name: KIF 13a S1371A
  Species: M. musculus (mouse)
  Insert size (bp): 5250
  Mutation: S1371A
  Entrez Gene: Kif13a (a.k.a. 4930505I07Rik, mKIAA4109)
  Promoter: Chicken Beta actin
  Tag / fusion protein: GFP (N terminal on insert)
  Cloning method: Restriction Enzyme; 5′ cloning site Unknown (unknown if destroyed)
Terms and licenses: Academic/Nonprofit Terms; Industry Terms: Not Available to Industry
Depositor comments: pBa vector is susceptable to recombination and should not be grown in fast growing bacteria or cloned using recombination.
How to cite: pBa.GFP-KIF13AS1371A was a gift from Marvin Bentley (Addgene plasmid # 224409 ; http://n2t.net/addgene:224409 ; RRID:Addgene_224409)
