[The description below was written by a language model from this plasmid's Addgene catalogue record and pLannotate feature annotations shown in this document.]
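Description:
pBa.GFP-KIF13AS1371A is a mammalian expression plasmid of about 12 kb, built on the pBeta-Actin-GFP backbone. It produces mouse KIF13A carrying an S1371A point mutation, fused at its N terminus to EGFP. In bacteria it is maintained through a high-copy ColE1/pUC-type origin and selected with ampicillin via the β-lactamase gene. The feature table also picks up short remnants of lac regulatory elements, lacI, lacZα, rop and the pBR322 bom region, which are leftovers of the cloning vector lineage and not functional parts. No mammalian selection marker is annotated, which fits use by transient transfection. The depositor notes that the pBa backbone is prone to recombination, and the record lists a recombination-limiting E. coli strain for propagation.

The expression cassette is driven by the chicken β-actin promoter. The annotation detects this promoter as several fragments interspersed with pieces of the chicken β-actin/rabbit β-globin chimeric intron, so the promoter region probably includes β-actin intronic sequence that supports strong constitutive expression. Downstream lie the EGFP coding sequence and, after a short linker, the roughly 5.2 kb Kif13a open reading frame. The cassette ends with SV40-derived sequence containing the SV40 polyadenylation signal; the small "large T antigen" fragment annotated there belongs to that SV40 3′ region.

KIF13A is a plus end-directed, microtubule-dependent kinesin motor involved in intracellular vesicle and endosome transport. Replacing serine 1371 with alanine removes a potential phosphorylation site, although the record does not state the intended functional consequence. The associated study concerns kinesin regulation in the proximal axon and dendrite-selective transport, so the fluorescent fusion is suited to imaging the localization and movement of the mutant motor in cells such as neurons.
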