Features (pLannotate 1.2.2; 22 found; start..end, strand, type, name):
    500..521     -  promoter       chicken β-actin promoter (fragment): contains a 21-bp deletion relative to the standard chicken β-actin promoter
    584..755     +  promoter       chicken β-actin promoter (fragment): No description available
    756..1165    +  intron         chimeric intron (fragment): chimera between introns from chicken β-actin and rabbit β-globin
   1170..1191    +  promoter       chicken β-actin promoter (fragment): No description available
   1206..1227    +  promoter       chicken β-actin promoter (fragment): No description available
   1244..1264    +  promoter       chicken β-actin promoter (fragment): No description available
   1266..1289    +  promoter       chicken β-actin promoter (fragment): No description available
   1316..1657    +  intron         chimeric intron (fragment): chimera between introns from chicken β-actin and rabbit β-globin
   1720..2433    +  CDS            EGFP: EGFP is a basic (constitutively fluorescent) green fluorescent protein published in 1996, derived from Aequorea victoria. It is reported to be a rapidly-maturing weak dimer with moderate acid sensitivity.
   2461..7707    +  CDS            Kif13a: KI13A_MOUSE - Experimental evidence at protein level: Swiss-Prot protein existence level 1. Plus end-directed microtubule-dependent motor protein involved in intracellular transport and regulating various processes such as mannose-6-phosphate receptor (M6PR) transport to the plasma membrane, endosomal sorting during melanosome biogenesis and cytokinesis. During melanosome maturation, required for delivering melanogenic enzymes from recycling endosomes to nascent melanosomes by creating peripheral recycling endosomal subdomains in melanocytes. Also required for the abcission step in cytokinesis
   7723..7808    +  CDS            large T antigen (fragment): large T antigen from SV40 (simian virus 40)
   7831..7965    +  polyA_signal   SV40 poly(A) signal: SV40 polyadenylation signal
   8018..8040    -  protein_bind   lac operator (fragment): The lac repressor binds to the lac operator to inhibit transcription in E. coli. This inhibition can be relieved by adding lactose or isopropyl-β-D-thiogalactopyranoside (IPTG). lac repressor encoded by lacI
   8044..8074    -  promoter       lac promoter: promoter for the E. coli lac operon
   8089..8110    -  protein_bind   CAP binding site: CAP binding activates transcription in the presence of cAMP. E. coli catabolite activator protein
   8123..8215    -  CDS            lacI (fragment): lac repressor; lacI; The lac repressor binds to the lac operator to inhibit transcription in E. coli. This inhibition can be relieved by adding lactose or isopropyl-β-D-thiogalactopyranoside (IPTG).
   8398..8986    -  rep_origin     ori: high-copy-number ColE1/pMB1/pBR322/pUC origin of replication
   9157..10017   -  CDS            AmpR: β-lactamase; bla; confers resistance to ampicillin, carbenicillin, and related antibiotics
  10018..10122   -  promoter       AmpR promoter: bla
  10217..10252   +  CDS            rop (fragment): Rop protein, which maintains plasmids at low copy number; rop
  10354..10453   +  misc_feature   bom (fragment): basis of mobility region from pBR322
  10459..10613   -  CDS            lacZα (fragment): LacZα fragment of β-galactosidase; lacZ fragment
>Addgene plasmid #224409 | pBa.GFP-KIF13AS1371A | addgene full sequence | sequence record 446059 | Addgene NGS Result
GTGCAGCGCTGTGCATGCATCCTCCTTGGTGTGTAGCAGTCTAGTGCATGCATACCCCTCGGTGTTATTG
CTGCTCTGTGCACGCACGCTCATTGTATCACTTCATCCCAGTGCATGCACTCACACTGGAGCGATTGCTG
CTCGGTGCACGCACACTCATTGTATCACTGCAGCTCAGTGGCTGCACGCACACCGGTGTTATTGCTGCTC
GGTGCGTGCATGCACATCAGTGTCGCTGCAGCTCAGTGCATGCACGCTCATTGCCCATCGCTATCCCTGC
CTCTCCTGCTGGCGCTCCCCGGGAGGTGACTTCAAGGGGACCGCAGGACCACCTCGGGGGTGGGGGGAGG
GCTGCACACGCGGACCCCGCTCCCCCTCCCCAACAAAGCACTGTGGAATCAAAAAGGGGGGAGGGGGGTG
GGAGGGGGGGGTGCAACCCGCGCCCCCCACACTTCCCTCCAGGGGGGCGCCACGTCTTGGGGTCTCCCCC
CCCCCCTCCCCCCCCCCCCCCCCCCTCCCCCCCCCCCCCCCCCCCCACTTGGTTATATTTTTTTTTTTTA
ATTTTTGTGGGCGCCGGGGGGCGGGGGGGGGGGGGGGGGCGCGCCCCGGGGGGGGCGGGGCGGGGCGAGG
GGCGGGGCGGGGCGAGGCGGAGAGGTGCGGCGGCAGCCAATCAGAGCGGCGCGCTCCGAAAGTTTCCTTT
TATGGCGAGGCGGCGGCGGCGGCGGCCCTATAAAAAGCGAAGCGCGCGGCGGGCGGGAGTCGCTGCGCGC
TGCCTTCGCCCCGTGCCCCGCTCCGCCGCCGCCTCGCGCCGCCCGCCCCGGCTCTGACTGACCGCGTTAC
TCCCACAGGTGAGCGGGCGGGACGGCCCTTCTCCTCCGGGCTGTAATTAGCGCTTGGTTTAATGACGGCT
CGTTTCTTTTCTGTGGCTGCGTGAAAGCCTTAAAGGGCTCCGGGAGGGCCCTTTGTGCGGGGGGGAGCGG
CTCGGGGGGTGCGTGCGTGTGTGTGTGCGTGGGGAGCGCCGCGTGCGGCTCCGCGCTGCCCGGCGGCTGT
GAGCGCTGCGGGCGCGGCGCGGGGCTTTGTGCGCTCCGCAGTGTGCGCGAGGGGAGCGCGGCCGGGGGCG
GTGCCCCGCGGTGCGGGGGGGGGTGCGGGGGGGACAGAGGGTGCGGGGGGGGGGCGGGGGGGGGGGGGGG
GGGGGGGGGGGGGGGGGGGGGGGGGGGGGGGGGGGGGGGGCGCGGGGGCCGGCGGGGCGGGGGGGGGGGG
GGGGGGGGGGGGGGGGGGGGGGGGGGGCGGGGCGGCGGGGGGGCGGGGGGGGGCGGGGGGAGGGGCGCGG
CGGCCCCCGGAGCGCCGGCGGCTGTCGAGGCGCGGCGAGCCGCAGCCATTGCCTTTTATGGTAATCGTGC
GAGAGGGCGCAGGGACTTCCTTTGTCCCAAATCTGTGCGGAGCCGAAATCTGGGAGGCGCCGCCGCACCC
CCTCTAGCGGGCGCGGGGCGAAGCGGTGCGGCGCCGGCAGGAAGGAAATGGGCGGGGAGGGCCTTCGTGC
GTCGCCGCGCCGCCGTCCCCTTCTCCATCTCCAGCCTCGGGGCTGTCCGCAGGGGGACGGCTGCCTTCGG
GGGGGACGGGGCAGGGCGGGGTTCGGCTTCTGGCGTGTGACCGGCGGGGTTTATATCTTCCCTTCTCTGT
TCCTCCGCAGCCCCCAAGCTTGGCGCGCCTAGGCCTACCATGGTGAGCAAGGGCGGGGAGCTGTTCACCG
GGGTGGTGCCCATCCTGGTCGAGCTGGACGGCGACGTAAACGGCCACAAGTTCAGCGTGTCCGGCGAGGG
CGAGGGCGATGCCACCTACGGCAAGCTGACCCTGAAGTTCATCTGCACCACCGGCAAGCTGCCCGTGCCC
TGGCCCACCCTCGTGACCACCCTGACCTACGGCGTGCAGTGCTTCAGCCGCTACCCCGACCACATGAAGC
AGCACGACTTCTTCAAGTCCGCCATGCCCGAAGGCTACGTCCAGGAGCGCACCATCTTCTTCAAGGACGA
CGGCAACTACAAGACCCGCGCCGAGGTGAAGTTCGAGGGCGACACCCTGGTGAACCGCATCGAGCTGAAG
GGCATCGACTTCAAGGAGGACGGCAACATCCTGGGGCACAAGCTGGAGTACAACTACAACAGCCACAACG
TCTATATCATGGCCGACAAGCAGAAGAACGGCATCAAGGTGAACTTCAAGATCCGCCACAACATCGAGGA
CGGCAGCGTGCAGCTCGCCGACCACTACCAGCAGAACACCCCCATCGGCGACGGCCCCGTGCTGCTGCCC
GACAACCACTACCTGAGCACCCAGTCCGCCCTGAGCAAAGACCCCAACGAGAAGCGCGATCACATGGTCC
TGCTGGAGTTCGTGACCGCCGCCGGGATCACTCTCGGCATGGACGAGCTGTACCTGACGCGTGGAGGAGC
TGGAATAGGCATGTCGGATACGAAGGTAAAAGTTGCCGTCCGGGTCCGGCCCATGAACCGAAGAGAGCTG
GAACTGAACACCAAGTGCGTGGTGGAGATGGAAGGGAACCAGACGGTCCTGCACCCTCCTCCTTCCAACA
CTAAGCAGGGAGAAAGAAAACCTCCCAAGGTGTTTGCCTTTGATTATTGCTTTTGGTCCATGGATGAATC
GAACACAACAAAATATGCTGGTCAAGAAGTCGTTTTCAAGTGCCTCGGGGAAGGAATTCTCGAGAAAGCC
TTTCAGGGATACAATGCTTGTATTTTTGCATATGGCCAGACAGGTTCTGGAAAGTCCTTTTCCATGATGG
GCCACGCAGAGCAGCTGGGCCTTATCCCAAGGCTCTGCTGTGCTCTGTTTCAAAGGATCGCCCTGGAGCA
AAATGAGTCACAGACCTTCAAAGTCGAGGTATCGTATATGGAGATCTATAACGAGAAGGTCCGGGACCTC
TTGGACCCCAAAGGGAGCAGGCAGTCTCTGAAAGTCCGAGAGCATAAGGTCCTGGGGCCGTATGTCGATG
GTCTGTCTCAGCTGGCTGTCACCAGCTTTGAGGACATTGAGTCACTGATGTCTGAGGGAAATAAGTCTCG
AACGGTAGCAGCGACCAACATGAATGAGGAGAGCAGCCGTTCCCATGCGGTCTTCAACATCATCATCACA
CAGACGCTGTATGACCTACAGTCTGGGAACTCCGGGGAGAAGGTCAGCAAGGTGAGCCTGGTAGACCTGG
CGGGGAGCGAGAGAGTGTCGAAGACTGGAGCTGCGGGTGAGCGGCTGAAAGAAGGCAGCAACATTAACAA
ATCCCTTACAACCTTGGGATTGGTTATATCGTCACTGGCTGACCAGGCTGCTGGCAAAGGCAAAAACAAA
TTCGTGCCTTATCGAGATTCGGTCCTTACTTGGCTTCTTAAGGACAATTTAGGAGGGAACAGCCAGACCT
CTATGATAGCGACCATCAGCCCAGCAGCAGACAACTATGAGGAGACACTGTCCACGCTAAGATATGCAGA
TCGAGCCAAGAGGATTGTGAACCACGCTGTGGTGAATGAGGATCCCAATGCCAAGGTCATCCGAGAGCTT
CGAGAGGAAGTGGAGAAACTGAGGGAGCAGCTCTCGCAGGCTGAGGCCATGAAAGCCCCCGAGCTAAAGG
AGAAGCTCGAAGAGTCTGAGAAGCTGATAAAGGAGCTAACGGTGACGTGGGAAGAGAAGCTGAGGAAAAC
AGAAGCGATCGCACAGGAGAGACAGCGGCAGCTGGAAAGCATGGGAATCTCCCTGGAGACCTCTGGCATC
AAGGTGGGGGACGACAAGTGCTACCTCGTCAACCTGAACGCAGACCCTGCCCTCAACGAGCTTCTGGTTT
ACTATTTAAAGGATCATACCCGGGTGGGTGCAGATACCTCTCAGGACATCCAGCTCTTCGGAATAGGGAT
TCAGCCCGAGCACTGTGAGATCGACATCGCAGCGGATGGAGACATCACTCTCACGCCCAAAGAAAATGCA
AGGTCCTGTGGCAATGGCACCCTTGTCTGCAGTACTACCCAGCTGTGGCACGGCGACAGGATCTTATGGG
GAAACAACCACTTTTTTAGAATTAACTTGCCTAAGAGGAAACGGCGGGACTGGTTGAAAGACTTTGAGAG
AGAAACCAGTTCCGCGGAGCACGATCTAGACGCTGCGAGCGAGGCTTCCTCGGAGCCAGACTACAACTAC
GAGTTCGCACAGATGGAGGTCATCATGAAAACACTGAACAGCAATGATCCAGTTCAAAATGTGGTTCAGG
TCCTGGAGAAGCAGTACCTGGAAGAGAAGCGGACCGCCCTGGAGGAACAGCGGCTCATGTACGAACGCGA
GCTGGAGCAGCTTCGCCAGCAGCTCTCTCCCGAGAGGCAGCCGCCCAGCAGCGCCTCAGACCGTCTGGCC
TACAGCAGCCAGACAGCCCAGCAGAAGGTGACCCAGTGGGCCGAGGAGAGGGATGAACTCTTTAGGCAGA
GCTTGGCCAAGCTTCGAGAGCAGCTGGTGAAAGCCAACACTTTGGTGAGGGAAGCCAACTTCCTAGCCGA
GGAGATGAGCAAACTCACTGACTACCAAGTGACTCTGCAGATCCCTGCGGCCAACCTCAGTGCCAACAGG
AAGAGAGGCGCAATCGTCAGCGAGCCCGCCATCCAAGCCAGGAGGAAAGGGAAGGGCACCCAGGTCTGGA
CCATTGAGAAGCTGGAGAATAAGCTAATTGATATGAGAGACCTTTACCAAGAATGGAAAGAAAATGTTCC
TGAGGCCAAGAGGCTCTATGGGAAGCGAGGTGACCCTTTTTATGAAGCGCAGGAGAATCACAACCTCATT
GGTGTGGCTAATGTGTTTTTGGAATGTCTCTTCTGTGATGTGAAGCTTCAATATGCAGTACCCATCATCA
GCCAGCAGGGGGAGGTTGCCGGGCGCCTCCATGTGGAGGTGACGCGCATTACAGGAACCATTCCAGAACG
CATGGCGGAGGATGACTCTTCAGAGAACTCTAGTGAGAGCGGGAGTCTTGAAGTGGTCGACAGCAGCGGC
GAAGTCATTCACCGGGTCAAAAAGCTGACATGCAGGGTGATAATTAAAGAGGCAACCGGGCTACCCATAA
GCCTCTCAAATTTCGTCTTCTGTCAGTACACGTTCTGGGACCAGTGTGAGTCTACAGTGGCTGCTCCAGT
GGTGGACCCAGATGTGCCCTCCCCGCAGTCCAAGGACGCACAGTACACGGTGACCTTCTCTCACTGTAAG
GACTACGTGGTGACTGTCACAGAAGAGTTCCTGGAGTTCATTTCTGATGGTGCGCTGGCGATTGAAGTGT
GGGGCCACAGGTGTGCTGGGAACGGAAGCCCCATCTGGGAGGTGGACTCGCTCCATGCGAAGACAAGGAC
ATTGCATGACAGGTGGAATGAAGTGACCCGGAGAATAGAGGTGTGGATCTCCATTCTGGAGCTGAATGAG
CTCGGGGATTATGCCGCTGTGGAGCTTCACCAGGCGAAAGACGTCAACACCGGCGGCGTCTTCCAACTCA
GACAGGGTCACTCCCGTAGAGTGCAGGTCACAGTGAAACCTGTACAGCACTCAGGGACACTGCCACTCAT
GGTTGAAGCCATCCTATCAGTATCCATTGGCTGCGTGACCGCCAGGTCCACCAAGCTGCAGAGAGGGCTG
GACAGCTACCAGGAAGAAGACTTGAATTGTGTAAGAGAGAGATGGTCCGATGCACTCATTAAACGACGGG
AATACTTAGACGAACAGATTAAAAAAGTCAGCAATAAAAAAGAGAAAACAGAAGACGACATGGAGCGGGA
AGCCAGGCTGGTGGAGCAGTGGGTGGGGCTGACAGAGGAGAGGAATGCTGTGCTGGTGCCCGCCCCTGGC
AGCGGAATCCCCGGGGCACCTGCTGACTGGGTCCCACCTCCTGGCATGGAAACACACATCCCGGTTCTCT
TCCTGGATCTGAACGCGGATGACCTCAGTGCCAATGAGCAGCTGGTGGGCCCCCATGCGTCCGGTGTGAA
CTCCATCCTGCCCAAGGAACACGGCAGTCAGTTTTTCTACCTGCCCATCATAAAGCACAGTGATGACGAG
GTTTCAGCCACAGCCTCCTGGGACTCCTCTGTGCACGACTCTCTTCACCTGAATCGGGTCACACCGCAGA
ATGAAAGGATCTACCTGATCGTGAAGACCACCGTGCAGCTCAGCCACCCGGCCGCCATGGAGCTAGTGTT
GCGGAAGCGGATCGCGGCCAATATTTATAACAAGCAGAGTTTCACCCAGAGTTTGAAGAGACGAATATCA
CTGATCAATATACGTTACTCCTGCGGCGTGACCTATGAGATAGTATCCAATATCCCAAAGGCGACCGAGG
AGATTGAGGACCGGGAAACCCTGGCCCTCCTGGCAGCGCGGAGTGAGAACGAGGGCACTTTGGATGGGGA
GACATACATCGAGAAGTACACGCGGGGCGTGCTGCAGGTGGAGAATATCCTGAGCCTGGAGCGGCTCCGG
CAGGCTGTCACGGTGAAGGAAGCGCTTTCCACCAAAGCGAGGCACATTCGGAGAAGCCTCGCGACACCGA
ATGTTCACAACGTCTCCTCTAGCCGGCCAGATCTCTCTGGCTTCGATGAAGACGATAAGGGCTGGCCCGA
GAACCAGTTAGACGTGTCTGACTACAGCTCCAGCTACCAAGACGTCGCGTGCTATGGGACTTTACCCAGG
GACTCACCTCGCAGGAGCAAGGAAGGTTGTCCATCAGAGAATCCTCATGCCTTAACAGTCAGCCCTTTTA
AAGCGTTCTCTCCTCAGCCACCAAAGTTCTTCAAACCCCTCATGCCTGTAAAAGAGGAGCATAAGAAAAG
GTTGGCCCTGGAAGCCAGACCTCTCCTAAGCCAAGAGGACTCGGAAGAGGAGGAAAACGAGCTGGAAGCT
CTCAGCAGGAAGCTGATGCTTACACAGCCTTATGTGCCCGTGGAGTTCGCTGACTTCAGTGTTTACAATG
CCAGCTTGGAGAACAGGGAGTGGTCCTCTTCTAAGGCGGACCTGACAGACTCGAGAGCCTTGGAGAAAGC
AGTGTCCCGTAGCCCTACCACCAGCAGCCTCACCAGTGGCTACTTCTCCCACAGTGCCTCCAATGCCACT
CTGTCTGACATGGCAGTCCCCTCCAGCGACAGCTCAGACCAGCTTGCCGTCTCGACAAAGGAGGTCGAGT
GCGCCGAGCCCCCGGGACCATCACTTGCACCGGATGTCAGACGAGCTTCGAATCAGGAGCTTACAGAAGT
AGGAAGAGGCTCAGGGAAGGATGAGACAATCGCTGTGCCGCTGGAGGAAAACAGTGCCTTACCCAAGGGG
ACCCCGTCACCCCAGAGCATCCCTGAGGAAAGTTCCAGAATGCCATGCAGGACTGCTTCATGTTCAGAAC
TGGATGTCGGCCCCAGCAAAGATGGCCACCAAGCCAGAGAATTCTGCCCAGGAGAGGTGACGATAGAACA
CACTACAAACATTTTGGAGGACCATTCCTTCACAGAGTTCATGGGTGTTTCTGATGGCAAAGACTTTGAT
GGTTTGGCAGATTGTTCTGTAGGGGAGCCCTCCAGGAGGAGGGCTCTAACAAACGAAACAGACCATAAAG
GTATCCCAGAAAGACCTCCAGATGCCGACCGGCTGCATCCCAAGATAGAGAACGACCAGGAAGCCACAGC
CACTCGGTAAGCTAGATAAGTAATGATCATAATCAGCCATATCACATCTGTAGAGGTTTTACTTGCTTTA
AAAAACCTCCCACACCTCCCCCTGAACCTGAAACATAAAATGAATGCAATTGTTGTTGTTAACTTGTTTA
TTGCAGCTTATAATGGTTACAAATAAAGCAATAGCATCACAAATTTCACAAATAAAGCATTTTTTTCACT
GCATTCTAGTTGTGGTTTGTCCAAACTCATCAATGTATCTTATCATGTCTGGATCCCCGGGTACCGAGCT
CGAATTCGTAATCATGTCATAGCTGTTTCCTGTGTGAAATTGTTATCCGCTCACAATTCCACACAACATA
CGAGCCGGAAGCATAAAGTGTAAAGCCTGGGGTGCCTAATGAGTGAGCTAACTCACATTAATTGCGTTGC
GCTCACTGCCCGCTTTCCAGTCGGGAAACCTGTCGTGCCAGCTGCATTAATGAATCGGCCAACGCGCGGG
GAGAGGCGGTTTGCGTATTGGGCGCTCTTCCGCTTCCTCGCTCACTGACTCGCTGCGCTCGGTCGTTCGG
CTGCGGCGAGCGGTATCAGCTCACTCAAAGGCGGTAATACGGTTATCCACAGAATCAGGGGATAACGCAG
GAAAGAACATGTGAGCAAAAGGCCAGCAAAAGGCCAGGAACCGTAAAAAGGCCGCGTTGCTGGCGTTTTT
CCATAGGCTCCGCCCCCCTGACGAGCATCACAAAAATCGACGCTCAAGTCAGAGGTGGCGAAACCCGACA
GGACTATAAAGATACCAGGCGTTTCCCCCTGGAAGCTCCCTCGTGCGCTCTCCTGTTCCGACCCTGCCGC
TTACCGGATACCTGTCCGCCTTTCTCCCTTCGGGAAGCGTGGCGCTTTCTCATAGCTCACGCTGTAGGTA
TCTCAGTTCGGTGTAGGTCGTTCGCTCCAAGCTGGGCTGTGTGCACGAACCCCCCGTTCAGCCCGACCGC
TGCGCCTTATCCGGTAACTATCGTCTTGAGTCCAACCCGGTAAGACACGACTTATCGCCACTGGCAGCAG
CCACTGGTAACAGGATTAGCAGAGCGAGGTATGTAGGCGGTGCTACAGAGTTCTTGAAGTGGTGGCCTAA
CTACGGCTACACTAGAAGAACAGTATTTGGTATCTGCGCTCTGCTGAAGCCAGTTACCTTCGGAAAAAGA
GTTGGTAGCTCTTGATCCGGCAAACAAACCACCGCTGGTAGCGGTGGTTTTTTTGTTTGCAAGCAGCAGA
TTACGCGCAGAAAAAAAGGATCTCAAGAAGATCCTTTGATCTTTTCTACGGGGTCTGACGCTCAGTGGAA
CGAAAACTCACGTTAAGGGATTTTGGTCATGAGATTATCAAAAAGGATCTTCACCTAGATCCTTTTAAAT
TAAAAATGAAGTTTTAAATCAATCTAAAGTATATATGAGTAAACTTGGTCTGACAGTTACCAATGCTTAA
TCAGTGAGGCACCTATCTCAGCGATCTGTCTATTTCGTTCATCCATAGTTGCCTGACTCCCCGTCGTGTA
GATAACTACGATACGGGAGGGCTTACCATCTGGCCCCAGTGCTGCAATGATACCGCGAGACCCACGCTCA
CCGGCTCCAGATTTATCAGCAATAAACCAGCCAGCCGGAAGGGCCGAGCGCAGAAGTGGTCCTGCAACTT
TATCCGCCTCCATCCAGTCTATTAATTGTTGCCGGGAAGCTAGAGTAAGTAGTTCGCCAGTTAATAGTTT
GCGCAACGTTGTTGCCATTGCTACAGGCATCGTGGTGTCACGCTCGTCGTTTGGTATGGCTTCATTCAGC
TCCGGTTCCCAACGATCAAGGCGAGTTACATGATCCCCCATGTTGTGCAAAAAAGCGGTTAGCTCCTTCG
GTCCTCCGATCGTTGTCAGAAGTAAGTTGGCCGCAGTGTTATCACTCATGGTTATGGCAGCACTGCATAA
TTCTCTTACTGTCATGCCATCCGTAAGATGCTTTTCTGTGACTGGTGAGTACTCAACCAAGTCATTCTGA
GAATAGTGTATGCGGCGACCGAGTTGCTCTTGCCCGGCGTCAATACGGGATAATACCGCGCCACATAGCA
GAACTTTAAAAGTGCTCATCATTGGAAAACGTTCTTCGGGGCGAAAACTCTCAAGGATCTTACCGCTGTT
GAGATCCAGTTCGATGTAACCCACTCGTGCACCCAACTGATCTTCAGCATCTTTTACTTTCACCAGCGTT
TCTGGGTGAGCAAAAACAGGAAGGCAAAATGCCGCAAAAAAGGGAATAAGGGCGACACGGAAATGTTGAA
TACTCATACTCTTCCTTTTTCAATATTATTGAAGCATTTATCAGGGTTATTGTCTCATGAGCGGATACAT
ATTTGAATGTATTTAGAAAAATAAACAAATAGGGGTTCCGCGCACATTTCCCCGAAAAGTGCCACCTGAC
GTCTAAGAAACCATTATTATCATGACATTAACCTATAAAAATAGGCGTATCACGAGGCCCTTTCGTCTCG
CGCGTTTCGGTGATGACGGTGAAAACCTCTGACACATGCAGCTCCCGGAGACGGTCACAGCTTGTCTGTA
AGCGGATGCCGGGAGCAGACAAGCCCGTCAGGGCGCGTCAGCGGGTGTTGGCGGGTGTCGGGGCTGGCTT
AACTATGCGGCATCAGAGCAGATTGTACTGAGAGTGCACCATATGCGGTGTGAAATACCGCACAGATGCG
TAAGGAGAAAATACCGCATCAGGCGCCATTCGCCATTCAGGCTGCGCAACTGTTGGGAAGGGCGATCGGT
GCGGGCCTCTTCGCTATTACGCCAGCTGGCGAAAGGGGGATGTGCTGCAAGGCGATTAAGTTGGGTAACG
CCAGGGTTTTCCCAGTCACGACGTTGTAAAACGACGGCCAGTGCCAAGTTGGGATCTTTGCATTGGCCCA
CGGCTCTCAGGATGGGGATGCTCCCCTTCAGCACCCGGTTCCCCTTGGAAACTGATGGTCCTGGCTCTGT
GGCATGGCAGTGGCACTGTGAGGAGCCCCCTACCAGCAGCACACAGTGGGGTTGGCACTGCCACGCTCCG
GATGCCGCGCTCTGATCCAACCCCATAATCAAGGGAACCCGAATTGCCCCATCATTGCCCCCACCACCCC
CATCCTGCCGGGCCCTCACACCCCACGCTGCCTTCTGGTGACATTCCCCAGCCCAAACCCACGGCTTCAT
GGCTACCGCGGGGCATTTCCCATTGCCGCCCCATTATCAGCTCTGCACACCTCCCGCTGTACCCATGCCT
CGTGGCTGCCCTTCTTTGACGTATAATCTTCTAATTAATACCCGGCCTTGTCAAAGTGGAGCACAAACGT
TAATTAATTCCCCAGCAGGCAGGTAATTAACAGTGTGACTCCCTTTTTGCTGCGAGTGGGGCTGATACAG
AGAGATGTGGCACTATGGAGCCCACGGGGTCCTGGCACTGGGTGCCCACGGAGGTCCCCATGTGCTGCAG
TGTCACCGCCTCCGAGGAGACAGTATTGTCCCTGCGGTGTCCCTGCAGCTCAGCTCTGTCCACAGGGCCA
CCTCCAGTTTGGAGGGGACACAATGCAGCCCCGATGCAACCCATCCTCGCAGCATCCCAGGGACAAAGAC
CCCACTGCAAGACCGCACACAGGGCTGGGTCCCGCTCCCCTAATATCTACAGTGCTTCTTGCATGGCCCC
TTAATCAATGCAGTTAATCAGCATGCGCTCATGCACCGCTCTGGAGCTGCAAAGCCCCTCGCAGCGCTGC
TCACCAACACCGCGCACCGCCCCGGCCCAGCCTGCAGCACGCGCTGCAAACAGGAAAGAAACAAAATATT
GCCCAAATGTAGGCAAAGGCATTCGGCTGCCTTGACCTCCGCCGGGCCGGGCCCTGCCTGACTCAGCTCC
TTACTCAGCGCTCGCTTCCTCCCTCCGGCTGCCACCGCCGCAGCGCACACCCTGACAAAGAGTGGCCCTT
AACGGGCTCTGAGGTGCACCCAGCAGTGCACTCAGCAGTCCAAGGGCCGGCCTGGAGGTTTGCACCGCTA
CGTGCTGACATTAGCATTGAACTTGGCCCTGGGTAGTGCTGCAGGCCGGGCGGGGTGGGTGTAGAGAGTG
CAGCGCGCGTTGCACCCGGTGCCCCTTCCCCTCCCTTGCATCCCAGCAGGCTGCACCCCAGCACCAGGCC
CGTGCATGCATGCTCCTGGTGTTATTGCAGCCTGGTGCATGCATGCGTCTTGATG
