>Addgene plasmid #224409 | pBa.GFP-KIF13AS1371A | depositor partial sequence | sequence record 439547 | KIF 13a S1371A
ATGTCGGATACGAAGGTAAAAGTTGCCGTCCGGGTCCGGCCCATGAACCGAAGAGAGCTGGAACTGAACA
CCAAGTGCGTGGTGGAGATGGAAGGGAACCAGACGGTCCTGCACCCTCCTCCTTCCAACACTAAGCAGGG
AGAAAGAAAACCTCCCAAGGTGTTTGCCTTTGATTATTGCTTTTGGTCCATGGATGAATCGAACACAACA
AAATATGCTGGTCAAGAAGTCGTTTTCAAGTGCCTCGGGGAAGGAATTCTCGAGAAAGCCTTTCAGGGAT
ACAATGCTTGTATTTTTGCATATGGCCAGACAGGTTCTGGAAAGTCCTTTTCCATGATGGGCCACGCAGA
GCAGCTGGGCCTTATCCCAAGGCTCTGCTGTGCTCTGTTTCAAAGGATCGCCCTGGAGCAAAATGAGTCA
CAGACCTTCAAAGTCGAGGTATCGTATATGGAGATCTATAACGAGAAGGTCCGGGACCTCTTGGACCCCA
AAGGGAGCAGGCAGTCTCTGAAAGTCCGAGAGCATAAGGTCCTGGGGCCGTATGTCGATGGTCTGTCTCA
GCTGGCTGTCACCAGCTTTGAGGACATTGAGTCACTGATGTCTGAGGGAAATAAGTCTCGAACGGTAGCA
GCGACCAACATGAATGAGGAGAGCAGCCGTTCCCATGCGGTCTTCAACATCATCATCACACAGACGCTGT
ATGACCTACAGTCTGGGAACTCCGGGGAGAAGGTCAGCAAGGTGAGCCTGGTAGACCTGGCGGGGAGCGA
GAGAGTGTCGAAGACTGGAGCTGCGGGTGAGCGGCTGAAAGAAGGCAGCAACATTAACAAATCCCTTACA
ACCTTGGGATTGGTTATATCGTCACTGGCTGACCAGGCTGCTGGCAAAGGCAAAAACAAATTCGTGCCTT
ATCGAGATTCGGTCCTTACTTGGCTTCTTAAGGACAATTTAGGAGGGAACAGCCAGACCTCTATGATAGC
GACCATCAGCCCAGCAGCAGACAACTATGAGGAGACACTGTCCACGCTAAGATATGCAGATCGAGCCAAG
AGGATTGTGAACCACGCTGTGGTGAATGAGGATCCCAATGCCAAGGTCATCCGAGAGCTTCGAGAGGAAG
TGGAGAAACTGAGGGAGCAGCTCTCGCAGGCTGAGGCCATGAAAGCCCCCGAGCTAAAGGAGAAGCTCGA
AGAGTCTGAGAAGCTGATAAAGGAGCTAACGGTGACGTGGGAAGAGAAGCTGAGGAAAACAGAAGCGATC
GCACAGGAGAGACAGCGGCAGCTGGAAAGCATGGGAATCTCCCTGGAGACCTCTGGCATCAAGGTGGGGG
ACGACAAGTGCTACCTCGTCAACCTGAACGCAGACCCTGCCCTCAACGAGCTTCTGGTTTACTATTTAAA
GGATCATACCCGGGTGGGTGCAGATACCTCTCAGGACATCCAGCTCTTCGGAATAGGGATTCAGCCCGAG
CACTGTGAGATCGACATCGCAGCGGATGGAGACATCACTCTCACGCCCAAAGAAAATGCAAGGTCCTGTG
GCAATGGCACCCTTGTCTGCAGTACTACCCAGCTGTGGCACGGCGACAGGATCTTATGGGGAAACAACCA
CTTTTTTAGAATTAACTTGCCTAAGAGGAAACGGCGGGACTGGTTGAAAGACTTTGAGAGAGAAACCAGT
TCCGCGGAGCACGATCTAGACGCTGCGAGCGAGGCTTCCTCGGAGCCAGACTACAACTACGAGTTCGCAC
AGATGGAGGTCATCATGAAAACACTGAACAGCAATGATCCAGTTCAAAATGTGGTTCAGGTCCTGGAGAA
GCAGTACCTGGAAGAGAAGCGGACCGCCCTGGAGGAACAGCGGCTCATGTACGAACGCGAGCTGGAGCAG
CTTCGCCAGCAGCTCTCTCCCGAGAGGCAGCCGCCCAGCAGCGCCTCAGACCGTCTGGCCTACAGCAGCC
AGACAGCCCAGCAGAAGGTGACCCAGTGGGCCGAGGAGAGGGATGAACTCTTTAGGCAGAGCTTGGCCAA
GCTTCGAGAGCAGCTGGTGAAAGCCAACACTTTGGTGAGGGAAGCCAACTTCCTAGCCGAGGAGATGAGC
AAACTCACTGACTACCAAGTGACTCTGCAGATCCCTGCGGCCAACCTCAGTGCCAACAGGAAGAGAGGCG
CAATCGTCAGCGAGCCCGCCATCCAAGCCAGGAGGAAAGGGAAGGGCACCCAGGTCTGGACCATTGAGAA
GCTGGAGAATAAGCTAATTGATATGAGAGACCTTTACCAAGAATGGAAAGAAAATGTTCCTGAGGCCAAG
AGGCTCTATGGGAAGCGAGGTGACCCTTTTTATGAAGCGCAGGAGAATCACAACCTCATTGGTGTGGCTA
ATGTGTTTTTGGAATGTCTCTTCTGTGATGTGAAGCTTCAATATGCAGTACCCATCATCAGCCAGCAGGG
GGAGGTTGCCGGGCGCCTCCATGTGGAGGTGACGCGCATTACAGGAACCATTCCAGAACGCATGGCGGAG
GATGACTCTTCAGAGAACTCTAGTGAGAGCGGGAGTCTTGAAGTGGTCGACAGCAGCGGCGAAGTCATTC
ACCGGGTCAAAAAGCTGACATGCAGGGTGATAATTAAAGAGGCAACCGGGCTACCCATAAGCCTCTCAAA
TTTCGTCTTCTGTCAGTACACGTTCTGGGACCAGTGTGAGTCTACAGTGGCTGCTCCAGTGGTGGACCCA
GATGTGCCCTCCCCGCAGTCCAAGGACGCACAGTACACGGTGACCTTCTCTCACTGTAAGGACTACGTGG
TGACTGTCACAGAAGAGTTCCTGGAGTTCATTTCTGATGGTGCGCTGGCGATTGAAGTGTGGGGCCACAG
GTGTGCTGGGAACGGAAGCCCCATCTGGGAGGTGGACTCGCTCCATGCGAAGACAAGGACATTGCATGAC
AGGTGGAATGAAGTGACCCGGAGAATAGAGGTGTGGATCTCCATTCTGGAGCTGAATGAGCTCGGGGATT
ATGCCGCTGTGGAGCTTCACCAGGCGAAAGACGTCAACACCGGCGGCGTCTTCCAACTCAGACAGGGTCA
CTCCCGTAGAGTGCAGGTCACAGTGAAACCTGTACAGCACTCAGGGACACTGCCACTCATGGTTGAAGCC
ATCCTATCAGTATCCATTGGCTGCGTGACCGCCAGGTCCACCAAGCTGCAGAGAGGGCTGGACAGCTACC
AGGAAGAAGACTTGAATTGTGTAAGAGAGAGATGGTCCGATGCACTCATTAAACGACGGGAATACTTAGA
CGAACAGATTAAAAAAGTCAGCAATAAAAAAGAGAAAACAGAAGACGACATGGAGCGGGAAGCCAGGCTG
GTGGAGCAGTGGGTGGGGCTGACAGAGGAGAGGAATGCTGTGCTGGTGCCCGCCCCTGGCAGCGGAATCC
CCGGGGCACCTGCTGACTGGGTCCCACCTCCTGGCATGGAAACACACATCCCGGTTCTCTTCCTGGATCT
GAACGCGGATGACCTCAGTGCCAATGAGCAGCTGGTGGGCCCCCATGCGTCCGGTGTGAACTCCATCCTG
CCCAAGGAACACGGCAGTCAGTTTTTCTACCTGCCCATCATAAAGCACAGTGATGACGAGGTTTCAGCCA
CAGCCTCCTGGGACTCCTCTGTGCACGACTCTCTTCACCTGAATCGGGTCACACCGCAGAATGAAAGGAT
CTACCTGATCGTGAAGACCACCGTGCAGCTCAGCCACCCGGCCGCCATGGAGCTAGTGTTGCGGAAGCGG
ATCGCGGCCAATATTTATAACAAGCAGAGTTTCACCCAGAGTTTGAAGAGACGAATATCACTGATCAATA
TACGTTACTCCTGCGGCGTGACCTATGAGATAGTATCCAATATCCCAAAGGCGACCGAGGAGATTGAGGA
CCGGGAAACCCTGGCCCTCCTGGCAGCGCGGAGTGAGAACGAGGGCACTTTGGATGGGGAGACATACATC
GAGAAGTACACGCGGGGCGTGCTGCAGGTGGAGAATATCCTGAGCCTGGAGCGGCTCCGGCAGGCTGTCA
CGGTGAAGGAAGCGCTTTCCACCAAAGCGAGGCACATTCGGAGAAGCCTCGCGACACCGAATGTTCACAA
CGTCTCCTCTAGCCGGCCAGATCTCTCTGGCTTCGATGAAGACGATAAGGGCTGGCCCGAGAACCAGTTA
GACGTGTCTGACTACAGCTCCAGCTACCAAGACGTCGCGTGCTATGGGACTTTACCCAGGGACTCACCTC
GCAGGAGCAAGGAAGGTTGTCCATCAGAGAATCCTCATGCCTTAACAGTCAGCCCTTTTAAAGCGTTCTC
TCCTCAGCCACCAAAGTTCTTCAAACCCCTCATGCCTGTAAAAGAGGAGCATAAGAAAAGGTTGGCCCTG
GAAGCCAGACCTCTCCTAAGCCAAGAGGACTCGGAAGAGGAGGAAAACGAGCTGGAAGCTCTCAGCAGGA
AGCTGATGCTTACACAGCCTTATGTGCCCGTGGAGTTCGCTGACTTCAGTGTTTACAATGCCAGCTTGGA
GAACAGGGAGTGGTCCTCTTCTAAGGCGGACCTGACAGACTCGAGAGCCTTGGAGAAAGCAGTGTCCCGT
AGCCCTACCACCAGCAGCCTCACCAGTGGCTACTTCTCCCACAGTGCCTCCAATGCCACTCTGTCTGACA
TGGCAGTCCCCTCCAGCGACAGCTCAGACCAGCTTGCCGTCTCGACAAAGGAGGTCGAGTGCGCCGAGCC
CCCGGGACCATCACTTGCACCGGATGTCAGACGAGCTTCGAATCAGGAGCTTACAGAAGTAGGAAGAGGC
TCAGGGAAGGATGAGACAATCGCTGTGCCGCTGGAGGAAAACAGTGCCTTACCCAAGGGGACCCCGTCAC
CCCAGAGCATCCCTGAGGAAAGTTCCAGAATGCCATGCAGGACTGCTTCATGTTCAGAACTGGATGTCGG
CCCCAGCAAAGATGGCCACCAAGCCAGAGAATTCTGCCCAGGAGAGGTGACGATAGAACACACTACAAAC
ATTTTGGAGGACCATTCCTTCACAGAGTTCATGGGTGTTTCTGATGGCAAAGACTTTGATGGTTTGGCAG
ATTGTTCTGTAGGGGAGCCCTCCAGGAGGAGGGCTCTAACAAACGAAACAGACCATAAAGGTATCCCAGA
AAGACCTCCAGATGCCGACCGGCTGCATCCCAAGATAGAGAACGACCAGGAAGCCACAGCCACTCGGTAA
